>Addgene plasmid #183900 | TALED_Right-ND1-AD | addgene full sequence | sequence record 360287 | Addgene NGS Result
GACGTCGACGGATCGGGAGATCTCCCGATCCCCTATGGTGCACTCTCAGTACAATCTGCTCTGATGCCGC
ATAGTTAAGCCAGTATCTGCTCCCTGCTTGTGTGTTGGAGGTCGCTGAGTAGTGCGCGAGCAAAATTTAA
GCTACAACAAGGCAAGGCTTGACCGACAATTGCATGAAGAATCTGCTTAGGGTTAGGCGTTTTGCGCTGC
TTCGCGATGTACGGGCCAGATATACGCGTTGACATTGATTATTGACTAGTTATTAATAGTAATCAATTAC
GGGGTCATTAGTTCATAGCCCATATATGGAGTTCCGCGTTACATAACTTACGGTAAATGGCCCGCCTGGC
TGACCGCCCAACGACCCCCGCCCATTGACGTCAATAATGACGTATGTTCCCATAGTAACGCCAATAGGGA
CTTTCCATTGACGTCAATGGGTGGAGTATTTACGGTAAACTGCCCACTTGGCAGTACATCAAGTGTATCA
TATGCCAAGTACGCCCCCTATTGACGTCAATGACGGTAAATGGCCCGCCTGGCATTATGCCCAGTACATG
ACCTTATGGGACTTTCCTACTTGGCAGTACATCTACGTATTAGTCATCGCTATTACCATGGTGATGCGGT
TTTGGCAGTACATCAATGGGCGTGGATAGCGGTTTGACTCACGGGGATTTCCAAGTCTCCACCCCATTGA
CGTCAATGGGAGTTTGTTTTGGCACCAAAATCAACGGGACTTTCCAAAATGTCGTAACAACTCCGCCCCA
TTGACGCAAATGGGCGGTAGGCGTGTACGGTGGGAGGTCTATATAAGCAGAGCTCTCTGGCTAACTAGAG
AACCCACTGCTTACTGGCTTATCGAAATTAATACGACTCACTATAGGGAGATGGCCTCTGTCTTGACACC
ACTCCTGCTCAGGGGCCTGACTGGATCAGCTAGGCGGCTCCCCGTTCCTCGCGCAAAAATACACAGCCTG
GACTATAAGGACCATGACGGTGATTACAAAGATCACGACATAGATTATAAGGATGATGATGATAAGGGGA
TCCGAATTCAAGATCTACGCACGCTCGGCTACAGCCAGCAGCAACAGGAGAAGATCAAACCGAAGGTTCG
TTCGACAGTGGCGCAGCACCACGAGGCACTGGTCGGCCATGGGTTTACACACGCGCACATCGTTGCGCTC
AGCCAACACCCGGCAGCGTTAGGGACCGTCGCTGTCAAGTATCAGGACATGATCGCAGCGTTGCCAGAGG
CGACACACGAAGCGATCGTTGGCGTCGGCAAACAGTGGTCCGGCGCACGCGCTCTGGAGGCCTTGCTCAC
GGTGGCGGGAGAGTTGAGAGGTCCACCGTTACAGTTGGACACAGGCCAACTTCTCAAGATTGCAAAACGT
GGCGGCGTGACCGCAGTGGAGGCAGTGCATGCATGGCGCAATGCACTGACGGGTGCCCCCCTGAACCTCA
CTCCTGATCAAGTGGTTGCCATTGCCTCTAACAACGGCGGAAAACAGGCTCTTGAGACTGTCCAGAGGCT
GCTGCCCGTGCTCTGTCAGGATCATGGACTCACACCTGCTCAAGTGGTTGCAATCGCCAGCAATATTGGC
GGTAAACAGGCCTTGGAAACAGTTCAACGCTTGCTTCCAGTCTTGTGCCAAGCTCACGGGCTGACCCCAG
AGCAGGTCGTGGCTATCGCATCTAACAATGGTGGTAAGCAAGCTCTGGAGACAGTGCAGAGACTTCTCCC
AGTTCTGTGCCAGGCCCACGGGTTGACACCTGATCAAGTCGTTGCAATCGCATCAAATGGCGGAGGGAAG
CAGGCTCTTGAGACTGTGCAGAGGTTGCTCCCTGTTCTCTGCCAGGCCCACGGTTTGACACCCGCACAGG
TTGTCGCTATCGCTAGTAACGGTGGGGGTAAGCAAGCCTTGGAGACTGTTCAAAGATTGCTGCCTGTGCT
GTGCCAGGCCCATGGGCTCACTCCTGAACAGGTCGTTGCTATTGCTAGCAACGGAGGCGGTAAACAAGCC
CTCGAAACTGTCCAACGCCTTTTGCCTGTCCTCTGTCAAGCACACGGACTTACACCAGCACAGGTTGTCG
CAATTGCCTCCAATAACGGTGGTAAACAGGCTCTGGAAACAGTCCAGAGACTCCTCCCCGTTTTGTGTCA
AGACCACGGTCTGACCCCCGCCCAAGTGGTTGCTATTGCCAGTAACATTGGTGGAAAACAAGCCCTCGAA
ACTGTTCAGAGGCTTTTGCCAGTCCTGTGCCAGGCCCATGGGCTTACACCTGAGCAAGTGGTTGCAATCG
CTTCTAACGGAGGGGGCAAGCAGGCTCTTGAGACAGTTCAACGCCTGTTGCCAGTTTTGTGCCAAGCCCA
CGGCCTTACTCCAGATCAGGTCGTCGCAATCGCTAGCAATAACGGAGGCAAACAAGCCCTGGAAACTGTC
CAGCGCTTGCTCCCTGTTCTTTGCCAAGCCCATGGACTGACCCCCGCACAAGTTGTCGCTATTGCATCAC
ACGATGGAGGTAAACAGGCATTGGAAACAGTGCAAAGATTGCTTCCCGTTCTGTGTCAAGATCATGGCTT
GACACCCGACCAGGTTGTGGCCATCGCAAGCAATGGTGGTGGTAAGCAAGCTCTCGAGACAGTTCAAAGG
CTGCTGCCAGTTTTGTGCCAGGCACACGGACTGACTCCCGATCAGGTCGTTGCAATTGCAAGCCATGATG
GCGGCAAGCAGGCTTTGGAAACAGTCCAGAGGTTGCTTCCTGTCCTTTGTCAGGCTCACGGGTTGACTCC
AGACCAAGTGGTGGCAATCGCCTCTAATATTGGCGGTAAGCAAGCCCTCGAGACAGTTCAACGGTTGCTC
CCAGTGCTTTGCCAGGCACATGGACTTACTCCAGCTCAAGTTGTTGCTATTGCTTCTCACGATGGTGGTA
AGCAAGCATTGGAAACCGTCCAGCGCCTGTTGCCAGTTTTGTGCCAGGCTCATGGCCTGACACCTGCACA
GGTGGTTGCAATCGCAAGCCATGATGGCGGTAAGCAAGCTTTGGAGACAGTCCAGCGCTTGCTTCCCGTG
CTCTGTCAAGACCACGGTCTGACCCCCGCTCAAGTTGTGGCTATTGCTTCCCATGACGGGGGCAAGCAGG
CTTTGGAGACTGTGCAAAGATTGCTTCCTGTGTTGTGCCAGGCACACGGTCTGACTCCGGAACAGGTGGT
GGCGATTGCAAGCAACGGCGGCGGCAAACAGGCTCTAGAGAGCATTGTTGCCCAGCTCTCCAGACCTGAT
CCGGCGCTAGCCGCGTTGCTAGTCTCAGGAAGCGAAACTCCTGGTACCTCAGAGTCCGCTACTCCCGAAT
CCTCTGAGGTGGAGTTTTCCCACGAGTACTGGATGAGACATGCCCTGACCCTGGCCAAGAGGGCACGGGA
TGAGAGGGAGGTGCCTGTGGGAGCCGTGCTGGTGCTGAACAATAGAGTGATCGGCGAGGGCTGGAACAGA
GCCATCGGCCTGCACGACCCAACAGCCCATGCCGAAATTATGGCCCTGAGACAGGGCGGCCTGGTCATGC
AGAACTACAGACTGATTGACGCCACCCTGTACGTGACATTCGAGCCTTGCGTGATGTGCGCCGGCGCCAT
GATCCACTCTAGGATCGGCCGCGTGGTGTTTGGCGTGAGGAACTCAAAAAGAGGCGCCGCAGGCTCCCTG
ATGAACGTGCTGAACTACCCCGGCATGAATCACCGCGTCGAAATTACCGAGGGAATCCTGGCAGATGAAT
GTGCCGCCCTGCTGTGCGATTTCTATCGGATGCCTAGACAGGTGTTCAATGCTCAGAAGAAGGCCCAGAG
CTCCATCAACTAGTCAGGGCCCTATTCTATAGTGTCACCTAAATGCTAGAGCTCGCTGATCAGCCTCGAC
TGTGCCTTCTAGTTGCCAGCCATCTGTTGTTTGCCCCTCCCCCGTGCCTTCCTTGACCCTGGAAGGTGCC
ACTCCCACTGTCCTTTCCTAATAAAATGAGGAAATTGCATCGCATTGTCTGAGTAGGTGTCATTCTATTC
TGGGGGGTGGGGTGGGGCAGGACAGCAAGGGGGAGGATTGGGAAGACAATAGCAGGCATGCTGGGGATGC
GGTGGGCTCTATGGCTTCTGAGGCGGAAAGAACCAGCTGGGGCTCTAGGGGGTATCCCCACGCTGCAGTG
AGCGGGACTCTGGGGTTCGAAATGACCGACCAAGCGACGCCCAACCTGCCATCACGAGATTTCGATTCCA
CCGCCGCCTTCTATGAAAGGTTGGGCTTCGGAATCGTTTTCCGGGACGCCGGCTGGATGATCCTCCAGCG
CGGGGATCTCATGCTGGAGTTCTTCGCCCACCCCAACTTGTTTATTGCAGCTTATAATGGTTACAAATAA
AGCAATAGCATCACAAATTTCACAAATAAAGCATTTTTTTCACTGCATTCTAGTTGTGGTTTGTCCAAAC
TCATCAATGTATCTTATCATGTCTGTATACCGTCGACCTCTAGCTAGAGCTTGGCGTAATCATGGTCATA
GCTGTTTCCTGTGTGAAATTGTTATCCGCTCACAATTCCACACAACATACGAGCCGGAAGCATAAAGTGT
AAAGCCTGGGGTGCCTAATGAGTGAGCTAACTCACATTAATTGCGTTGCGCTCACTGCCCGCTTTCCAGT
CGGGAAACCTGTCGTGCCAGCTGCATTAATGAATCGGCCAACGCGCGGGGAGAGGCGGTTTGCGTATTGG
GCGCTCTTCCGCTTCCTCGCTCACTGACTCGCTGCGCTCGGTCGTTCGGCTGCGGCGAGCGGTATCAGCT
CACTCAAAGGCGGTAATACGGTTATCCACAGAATCAGGGGATAACGCAGGAAAGAACATGTGAGCAAAAG
GCCAGCAAAAGGCCAGGAACCGTAAAAAGGCCGCGTTGCTGGCGTTTTTCCATAGGCTCCGCCCCCCTGA
CGAGCATCACAAAAATCGACGCTCAAGTCAGAGGTGGCGAAACCCGACAGGACTATAAAGATACCAGGCG
TTTCCCCCTGGAAGCTCCCTCGTGCGCTCTCCTGTTCCGACCCTGCCGCTTACCGGATACCTGTCCGCCT
TTCTCCCTTCGGGAAGCGTGGCGCTTTCTCATAGCTCACGCTGTAGGTATCTCAGTTCGGTGTAGGTCGT
TCGCTCCAAGCTGGGCTGTGTGCACGAACCCCCCGTTCAGCCCGACCGCTGCGCCTTATCCGGTAACTAT
CGTCTTGAGTCCAACCCGGTAAGACACGACTTATCGCCACTGGCAGCAGCCACTGGTAACAGGATTAGCA
GAGCGAGGTATGTAGGCGGTGCTACAGAGTTCTTGAAGTGGTGGCCTAACTACGGCTACACTAGAAGAAC
AGTATTTGGTATCTGCGCTCTGCTGAAGCCAGTTACCTTCGGAAAAAGAGTTGGTAGCTCTTGATCCGGC
AAACAAACCACCGCTGGTAGCGGTGGTTTTTTTGTTTGCAAGCAGCAGATTACGCGCAGAAAAAAAGGAT
CTCAAGAAGATCCTTTGATCTTTTCTACGGGGTCTGACGCTCAGTGGAACGAAAACTCACGTTAAGGGAT
TTTGGTCATGAGATTATCAAAAAGGATCTTCACCTAGATCCTTTTAAATTAAAAATGAAGTTTTAAATCA
ATCTAAAGTATATATGAGTAAACTTGGTCTGACAGTTACCAATGCTTAATCAGTGAGGCACCTATCTCAG
CGATCTGTCTATTTCGTTCATCCATAGTTGCCTGACTCCCCGTCGTGTAGATAACTACGATACGGGAGGG
CTTACCATCTGGCCCCAGTGCTGCAATGATACCGCGAGATCCACGCTCACCGGCTCCAGATTTATCAGCA
ATAAACCAGCCAGCCGGAAGGGCCGAGCGCAGAAGTGGTCCTGCAACTTTATCCGCCTCCATCCAGTCTA
TTAATTGTTGCCGGGAAGCTAGAGTAAGTAGTTCGCCAGTTAATAGTTTGCGCAACGTTGTTGCCATTGC
TACAGGCATCGTGGTGTCACGCTCGTCGTTTGGTATGGCTTCATTCAGCTCCGGTTCCCAACGATCAAGG
CGAGTTACATGATCCCCCATGTTGTGCAAAAAAGCGGTTAGCTCCTTCGGTCCTCCGATCGTTGTCAGAA
GTAAGTTGGCCGCAGTGTTATCACTCATGGTTATGGCAGCACTGCATAATTCTCTTACTGTCATGCCATC
CGTAAGATGCTTTTCTGTGACTGGTGAGTACTCAACCAAGTCATTCTGAGAATAGTGTATGCGGCGACCG
AGTTGCTCTTGCCCGGCGTCAATACGGGATAATACCGCGCCACATAGCAGAACTTTAAAAGTGCTCATCA
TTGGAAAACGTTCTTCGGGGCGAAAACTCTCAAGGATCTTACCGCTGTTGAGATCCAGTTCGATGTAACC
CACTCGTGCACCCAACTGATCTTCAGCATCTTTTACTTTCACCAGCGTTTCTGGGTGAGCAAAAACAGGA
AGGCAAAATGCCGCAAAAAAGGGAATAAGGGCGACACGGAAATGTTGAATACTCATACTCTTCCTTTTTC
AATATTATTGAAGCATTTATCAGGGTTATTGTCTCATGAGCGGATACATATTTGAATGTATTTAGAAAAA
TAAACAAATAGGGGTTCCGCGCACATTTCCCCGAAAAGTGCCACCT
Features (pLannotate 1.2.2; 21 found; start..end, strand, type, name):
     34..86      -  misc_feature   bom (fragment): basis of mobility region from pBR322
    241..620     +  enhancer       CMV enhancer: human cytomegalovirus immediate early enhancer
    621..824     +  promoter       CMV promoter: human cytomegalovirus (CMV) immediate early promoter
    820..853     +  LTR            5' LTR (truncated) (fragment): truncated 5' long terminal repeat (LTR) from HIV-1
    869..887     +  promoter       T7 promoter: promoter for bacteriophage T7 RNA polymerase
    897..980     +  CDS            COX8A (fragment): COX8A_HUMAN - Also known as COX8, COX8L. Experimental evidence at protein level: Swiss-Prot protein existence level 1. Component of the cytochrome c oxidase, the last enzyme in the mitochondrial electron transport chain which drives oxidative phosphorylation. The respiratory chain contains 3 multisubunit complexes succinate dehydrogenase (complex II, CII), ubiquinol- cytochrome c oxidoreductase (cytochrome b-c1 complex, complex III, CIII) and cytochrome c oxidase (complex IV, CIV), that cooperate to transfer electrons derived from NADH and succinate to molecular oxygen, creating an electrochem
   1023..1047    +  CDS            2xFLAG (fragment): two tandem FLAG® epitope tags
   1062..1568    +  CDS            avrBs3 (fragment): AVRB3_XANEU - Experimental evidence at protein level: Swiss-Prot protein existence level 1. Avirulence protein. Acts as a transcription factor in C.annuum plants. In susceptible plants lacking the Bs3 resistance gene induces expression of a number of genes, including genes homologous to a family of auxin-induced genes, alpha-expansin genes, pectate lyase, anthocyanidin glucoside rhamnosyl transferase and at least one transcription factor, UPA20. Their expression leads to plant hypertrophy in mesophyll cells, probably mainly mediated by UPA20 (PubMed:17962565). In resistant plants induces the h
   3363..3854    +  CDS            tadA: TADA_ECOLI - Also known as yfhC. Experimental evidence at protein level: Swiss-Prot protein existence level 1. Catalyzes the deamination of adenosine to inosine at the wobble position 34 of tRNA(Arg2). Essential for cell viability. From Escherichia coli (strain K12).
   3876..3894    -  promoter       SP6 promoter: promoter for bacteriophage SP6 RNA polymerase
   3920..4144    +  polyA_signal   bGH poly(A) signal: bovine growth hormone polyadenylation signal
   4148..4169    +  promoter       SV40 promoter (fragment): SV40 enhancer and early promoter
   4222..4380    +  CDS            ble (fragment): BLE_KLEPN - Experimental evidence at protein level: Swiss-Prot protein existence level 1. Binding protein with a strong affinity to the bleomycin family of antibiotics. Binds to CL990; an antimitotic-antibiotic compound. From Klebsiella pneumoniae.
   4375..4496    +  polyA_signal   SV40 poly(A) signal: SV40 polyadenylation signal
   4569..4585    -  protein_bind   lac operator: The lac repressor binds to the lac operator to inhibit transcription in E. coli. This inhibition can be relieved by adding lactose or isopropyl-β-D-thiogalactopyranoside (IPTG). lac repressor encoded by lacI
   4593..4623    -  promoter       lac promoter: promoter for the E. coli lac operon
   4638..4659    -  protein_bind   CAP binding site: CAP binding activates transcription in the presence of cAMP. E. coli catabolite activator protein
   4672..4764    -  CDS            lacI (fragment): lac repressor; lacI; The lac repressor binds to the lac operator to inhibit transcription in E. coli. This inhibition can be relieved by adding lactose or isopropyl-β-D-thiogalactopyranoside (IPTG).
   4947..5535    -  rep_origin     ori: high-copy-number ColE1/pMB1/pBR322/pUC origin of replication
   5706..6566    -  CDS            AmpR: β-lactamase; bla; confers resistance to ampicillin, carbenicillin, and related antibiotics
   6567..6671    -  promoter       AmpR promoter: bla
