[The description below was written by a language model from this plasmid's Addgene catalogue record and pLannotate feature annotations shown in this document.]
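Description:
TALED_Right-ND1-AD is a 6.7 kb mammalian expression plasmid built on the p3s backbone. It encodes the right-hand arm of a TALE-linked deaminase (TALED) pair designed for A-to-G base editing at a site in the human mitochondrial ND1 gene. It is propagated in E. coli as a high-copy plasmid through a ColE1/pUC-type origin and selected with ampicillin via the AmpR β-lactamase cassette. The backbone also carries short fragments of an SV40 promoter and a bleomycin-resistance gene, followed by an SV40 poly(A) signal. These appear to be remnants rather than an intact cassette, so the record does not support a functional mammalian selection marker.

The roughly 3 kb synthetic insert is transcribed from the CMV enhancer/promoter and terminated by the bGH polyadenylation signal. Flanking T7 and SP6 promoters are inherited from the vector. The annotated open reading frame begins with a COX8A-derived fragment, which serves as a mitochondrial targeting sequence to import the protein into the organelle, followed by a FLAG epitope for detection. Next comes an AvrBs3-type TALE N-terminal region. The unannotated stretch after it presumably holds the custom repeat array that specifies the ND1 target half-site, although the feature table does not resolve it. The fusion ends with a TadA-derived adenosine deaminase domain, the "AD" of the name, which converts adenine to inosine so that it is read as guanine. The record does not state which TadA variant is used, or what the matching left-arm construct carries. The plasmid is intended for transfection into mammalian cells, presumably together with its left-hand partner, to introduce targeted mitochondrial DNA edits.
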