Addgene plasmid #183900: TALED_Right-ND1-AD
Purpose: Expresses TALED_Right-ND1-AD in mammalian cells
Depositing lab: Jin-Soo Kim. Depositing organization: Institute for Basic Science. Publication: Targeted A-to-G base editing in human mitochondrial DNA with programmable deaminases. Cho SI, Lee S, Mok YG, Lim K, Lee J, Lee JM, Chung E, Kim JS. Cell. 2022 May 12;185(10):1764-1776.e12. doi: 10.1016/j.cell.2022.03.039. Epub 2022 Apr 25. PubMed 35472302.
Backbone
  Vector backbone: p3s
  Backbone size w/o insert (bp): 3723
  Total vector size (bp): 6696
  Vector type: Mammalian Expression
Growth in bacteria
  Bacterial resistance: Ampicillin, 100 μg/mL
  Growth temperature: 37°C
  Growth strain: DH5alpha
  Copy number: High Copy
Gene/Insert
  Gene/Insert name: TALED for ND1 mutation
  Species: Synthetic
  Insert size (bp): 2973
  Promoter: pCMV
  Cloning method: Gibson Cloning
  Sequencing primers: 5′ CGCAAATGGGCGGTAGGCGTG; 3′ TAGAAGGCACAGTCGAGG
Terms and licenses: Academic/Nonprofit Terms; Industry Terms: Not Available to Industry
How to cite: TALED_Right-ND1-AD was a gift from Jin-Soo Kim (Addgene plasmid # 183900 ; http://n2t.net/addgene:183900 ; RRID:Addgene_183900)
